Addgene plasmid #223735: pCAG_mCherry-ATG13 (WT)
Purpose: Expression of recombinant protein for purification
Depositing lab: Sascha Martens. Depositing organization: University of Vienna. Publication: Reconstitution of BNIP3/NIX-mitophagy initiation reveals hierarchical flexibility of the autophagy machinery. Adriaenssens E, Schaar S, Cook ASI, Stuke JFM, Sawa-Makarska J, Nguyen TN, Ren X, Schuschnig M, Romanov J, Khuu G, Uoselis L, Lazarou M, Hummer G, Hurley JH, Martens S. Nat Cell Biol. 2025 Jul 25. doi: 10.1038/s41556-025-01712-y. PubMed 40715440.
Backbone
  Vector backbone: pCAGG-01
  Vector type: Mammalian Expression
Growth in bacteria
  Bacterial resistance: Ampicillin, 100 μg/mL
  Growth temperature: 37°C
  Growth strain: DH5alpha
  Copy number: Unknown
Gene/Insert
  Gene/Insert name: ATG13
  Species: H. sapiens (human)
  Entrez Gene: ATG13 (a.k.a. KIAA0652, PARATARG8)
  Tag / fusion protein: mCherry (N terminal on insert)
  Cloning method: Unknown
Terms and licenses: Academic/Nonprofit Terms; Industry Terms: Not Available to Industry
Depositor comments: Internal #: SMc1882 . Please visit https://doi.org/10.1101/2024.08.28.609967 for bioRxiv preprint.
How to cite: pCAG_mCherry-ATG13 (WT) was a gift from Sascha Martens (Addgene plasmid # 223735 ; http://n2t.net/addgene:223735 ; RRID:Addgene_223735)
