[The description below was written by a language model from this plasmid's Addgene catalogue record and pLannotate feature annotations shown in this document.]
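Description:
pCAG_mCherry-ATG13 (WT) is a mammalian expression plasmid of about 7.1 kb, built on the pCAGG-01 backbone and designed to produce wild-type human ATG13 as a fluorescent fusion protein for purification. It is propagated in E. coli through a high-copy ColE1/pUC-type origin and selected with ampicillin through the β-lactamase gene and its native promoter. The backbone also carries an SV40 origin of replication, which can support episomal amplification in cells expressing SV40 large T antigen. Next to it lie an SV40 polyadenylation signal and remnants of lac promoter/operator and lacI sequences, which appear to be cloning leftovers without a role in expression.

The expression cassette is driven by the composite CAG promoter, made up of the CMV immediate-early enhancer, the chicken β-actin promoter and a chimeric chicken β-actin/rabbit β-globin intron. Together these give strong constitutive transcription in a wide range of mammalian cells. Downstream, an mCherry coding sequence sits directly upstream of the ATG13 open reading frame, placing the monomeric red fluorescent protein at the N terminus of ATG13. The transcript ends at a rabbit β-globin polyadenylation signal. The short β-globin hits flanking the insert are probably β-globin exon sequence belonging to the CAG cassette, and the tiny ccdB fragment is probably a remnant of an earlier cloning cassette; neither is likely to be functional. No separate affinity tag is annotated or listed in the record.

ATG13 is a subunit of the ULK1 autophagy initiation complex, required for autophagosome formation and mitophagy. The stated purpose is recombinant protein expression for purification. The associated publication concerns reconstitution of BNIP3/NIX mitophagy initiation, where a fluorescently labelled ATG13 would suit such reconstitution assays.
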