Features (pLannotate 1.2.2; 20 found; start..end, strand, type, name):
    277..1293    +  intron         chimeric intron: chimera between introns from chicken β-actin and rabbit β-globin
   1291..1347    +  CDS            HBB (fragment): HBB_LEPEU - Experimental evidence at protein level: Swiss-Prot protein existence level 1. Involved in oxygen transport from the lung to the various peripheral tissues. From Lepus europaeus (European hare).
   1361..2068    +  CDS            mCherry: mCherry is a basic (constitutively fluorescent) red fluorescent protein published in 2004, derived from Discosoma sp.. It is reported to be a very rapidly-maturing monomer with low acid sensitivity.
   2075..3622    +  CDS            ATG13: ATG13_HUMAN - Also known as KIAA0652. Experimental evidence at protein level: Swiss-Prot protein existence level 1. Autophagy factor required for autophagosome formation and mitophagy. Target of the TOR kinase signaling pathway that regulates autophagy through the control of the phosphorylation status of ATG13 and ULK1, and the regulation of the ATG13-ULK1-RB1CC1 complex. Through its regulation of ULK1 activity, plays a role in the regulation of the kinase activity of mTORC1 and cell proliferation. From Homo sapiens (Human).
   3625..3649    +  CDS            ccdB (fragment): CcdB, a bacterial toxin that poisons DNA gyrase; ccdB; Plasmids containing the ccdB gene cannot be propagated in standard E. coli strains.
   3668..3730    +  CDS            HBB (fragment): HBB_PONPY - Experimental evidence at transcript level: Swiss-Prot protein existence level 2. Involved in oxygen transport from the lung to the various peripheral tissues. From Pongo pygmaeus (Bornean orangutan).
   3801..3856    +  polyA_signal   β-globin poly(A) signal: rabbit β-globin polyadenylation signal (Gil and Proudfoot, 1987)
   4241..4257    -  protein_bind   lac operator: The lac repressor binds to the lac operator to inhibit transcription in E. coli. This inhibition can be relieved by adding lactose or isopropyl-β-D-thiogalactopyranoside (IPTG). lac repressor encoded by lacI
   4265..4295    -  promoter       lac promoter: promoter for the E. coli lac operon
   4310..4331    -  protein_bind   CAP binding site: CAP binding activates transcription in the presence of cAMP. E. coli catabolite activator protein
   4344..4383    -  CDS            lacI (fragment): lac repressor; lacI; The lac repressor binds to the lac operator to inhibit transcription in E. coli. This inhibition can be relieved by adding lactose or isopropyl-β-D-thiogalactopyranoside (IPTG).
   4390..4412    +  promoter       SV40 promoter (fragment): SV40 enhancer and early promoter
   4436..4571    +  rep_origin     SV40 ori: SV40 origin of replication
   4591..4725    +  polyA_signal   SV40 poly(A) signal: SV40 polyadenylation signal
   4727..4781    -  CDS            lacI (fragment): lac repressor; lacI; The lac repressor binds to the lac operator to inhibit transcription in E. coli. This inhibition can be relieved by adding lactose or isopropyl-β-D-thiogalactopyranoside (IPTG).
   4964..5552    -  rep_origin     ori: high-copy-number ColE1/pMB1/pBR322/pUC origin of replication
   5723..6583    -  CDS            AmpR: β-lactamase; bla; confers resistance to ampicillin, carbenicillin, and related antibiotics
   6584..6688    -  promoter       AmpR promoter: bla
   6719..7098    +  enhancer       CMV enhancer: human cytomegalovirus immediate early enhancer
   7100..276     +  promoter       chicken β-actin promoter (across the origin): No description available
>Addgene plasmid #223735 | pCAG_mCherry-ATG13 (WT) | addgene full sequence | sequence record 448392 | Addgene NGS Result
GAGGTGAGCCCCACGTTCTGCTTCACTCTCCCCATCTCCCCCCCCTCCCCACCCCCAATTTTGTATTTAT
TTATTTTTTAATTATTTTGTGCAGCGATGGGGGCGGGGGGGGGGGGGGGGSGCGCGCCGGGGGGGGGGGG
GGGGGGSGGGGGGSGGGGSGGGGSGRGGCGGAGAGGTGCGGCGGCAGCCAATCAGAGCGGCGCGCTCCGA
AAGTTTCCTTTTATGGCGAGGCGGCGGCGGCGGCGGCCCTATAAAAAGCGAAGCGCGCGGCGGGCGGGAG
TCGCTGCGCGCTGCCTTCGCCCCGTGCCCCGCTCCGCCGCCGCCTCGCGCCGCCCGCCCCGGCTCTGACT
GACCGCGTTACTCCCACAGGTGAGCGGGCGGGACGGCCCTTCTCCTCCGGGCTGTAATTAGCGCTTGGTT
TAATGACGGCTTGTTTCTTTTCTGTGGCTGCGTGAAAGCCTTGAGGGGCTCCGGGAGGGCCCTTTGTGCG
GGGGGAGCGGCTCGGGGGGTGCGTGCGTGTGTGTGTGCGTGGGGAGCGCCGCGTGCGGCTCCGCGCTGCC
CGGCGGCTGTGAGCGCTGCGGGCGCGGCGCGGGGCTTTGTGCGCTCCGCAGTGTGCGCGAGGGGAGCGCG
GCCGGGGGCGGTGCCCCGCGGTGCGGGGGGGGCTGCGAGGGGAACAAAGGCTGCGTGCGGGGTGTGTGCG
TGGGGGGGTGAGCAGGGGGTGTGGGCGCGTCGGTCGGGCTGCAACCCCCCCTGCACCCCCCTCCCCGAGT
TGCTGAGCACGGCCCGGCTTCGGGTGCGGGGCTCCGTACGGGGCGTGGCGCGGGGCTCGCCGTGCCGGGC
GGGGGGTGGCGGCAGGTGGGGGTGCCGGGCGGGGCGGGGCCGCCTCGGGCCGGGGRGGGCTCGGGGGAGG
GGCGCGGCGGCCCCCGGAGCGCCGGCGGCTGTCGAGGCGCGGCGAGCCGCAGCCATTGCCTTTTATGGTA
ATCGTGCGAGAGGGCGCAGGGACTTCCTTTGTCCCAAATCTGTGCGGAGCCGAAATCTGGGAGGCGCCGC
CGCACCCCCTCTAGCGGGCGCGGGGCGAAGCGGTGCGGCGCCGGCAGGAAGGAAATGGGCGGGGAGGGCC
TTCGTGCGTCGCCGCGCCGCCGTCCCCTTCTCCCTCTCCAGCCTCGGGGCTGTCCGCGGGGGGACGGCTG
CCTTCGGGGGGGACGGGGCAGGGCGGGGTTCGGCTTCTGGCGTGTGACCGGCGGCTCTAGAGCCTCTGCT
AACCATGTTCATGCCTTCTTCTTTTTCCTACAGCTCCTGGGCAACGTGCTGGTTATTGTGCTGTCTCATC
ATTTTGGCAAAGAATTCCTCGAGCCACCATATGGTGAGCAAGGGCGAGGAGGATAACATGGCCATCATCA
AGGAGTTCATGCGCTTCAAGGTGCACATGGAGGGCTCCGTGAACGGCCACGAGTTCGAGATCGAGGGCGA
GGGCGAGGGCCGCCCCTACGAGGGCACCCAGACCGCCAAGCTGAAGGTGACCAAGGGTGGCCCCCTGCCC
TTCGCCTGGGACATCCTGTCCCCTCAGTTCATGTACGGCTCCAAGGCCTACGTGAAGCACCCCGCCGACA
TCCCCGACTACTTGAAGCTGTCCTTCCCCGAGGGCTTCAAGTGGGAGCGCGTGATGAACTTCGAGGACGG
CGGCGTGGTGACCGTGACCCAGGACTCCTCCCTGCAGGACGGCGAGTTCATCTACAAGGTGAAGCTGCGC
GGCACCAACTTCCCCTCCGACGGCCCCGTAATGCAGAAGAAGACCATGGGCTGGGAGGCCTCCTCCGAGC
GGATGTACCCCGAGGACGGCGCCCTGAAGGGCGAGATCAAGCAGAGGCTGAAGCTGAAGGACGGCGGCCA
CTACGACGCTGAGGTCAAGACCACCTACAAGGCCAAGAAGCCCGTGCAGCTGCCCGGCGCCTACAACGTC
AACATCAAGTTGGACATCACCTCCCACAACGAGGACTACACCATCGTGGAACAGTACGAACGCGCCGAGG
GCCGCCACTCCACCGGCGGCATGGACGAGCTGTACAAGGGTACCGAGACCGACCTCAACAGCCAGGACCG
TAAAGACCTCGACAAGTTCATTAAGTTTTTCGCCCTCAAGACCGTGCAGGTGATCGTGCAGGCCCGGCTG
GGAGAGAAAATCTGCACACGCAGCTCCTCTTCACCCACCGGTTCTGACTGGTTCAACCTGGCTATTAAGG
ATATCCCTGAAGTGACTCACGAAGCAAAGAAAGCACTCGCTGGACAGCTGCCAGCAGTGGGTCGTTCAAT
GTGTGTCGAGATCTCCCTGAAGACATCTGAAGGAGACTCAATGGAGCTCGAAATTTGGTGCCTGGAGATG
AACGAAAAGTGTGATAAAGAGATCAAAGTGAGCTACACCGTCTATAATCGTCTGTCCCTGCTCCTGAAAT
CTCTCCTGGCCATCACTCGGGTGACACCTGCTTACCGCCTCAGTAGGAAGCAGGGTCATGAATATGTGAT
TCTGTACAGGATCTATTTCGGCGAGGTCCAGCTCTCCGGACTGGGTGAAGGCTTTCAGACTGTGCGTGTC
GGAACCGTGGGAACTCCAGTCGGCACAATTACCCTCTCTTGCGCATACCGTATCAATCTGGCCTTCATGT
CAACCAGACAGTTTGAGCGTACTCCCCCTATTATGGGAATCATTATCGACCACTTCGTGGATAGACCATA
CCCCAGTAGCTCCCCTATGCATCCATGCAACTATCGTACAGCCGGTGAAGACACCGGCGTGATCTACCCC
AGTGTCGAGGATAGCCAGGAAGTGTGTACCACTTCCTTCTCTACCTCACCACCCTCACAGCTCTCTTCAA
GTCGCCTGAGTTATCAGCCTGCCGCTCTCGGAGTCGGTAGCGCAGACCTGGCCTACCCAGTGGTCTTCGC
AGCAGGCCTCAACGCAACCCACCCACATCAGCTGATGGTGCCAGGAAAGGAGGGTGGAGTCCCACTGGCT
CCTAATCAGCCAGTGCACGGTACTCAGGCTGACCAGGAAAGGCTGGCAACTTGCACACCATCCGATAGAA
CTCATTGTGCTGCAACACCCAGCTCCTCTGAGGACACCGAAACTGTGAGCAACTCAAGTGAGGGTCGCGC
CTCCCCACACGATGTCCTGGAAACCATCTTCGTGAGAAAAGTCGGCGCTTTTGTGAACAAGCCCATTAAT
CAGGTCACACTCACCTCTCTGGACATCCCTTTCGCTATGTTTGCACCAAAGAACCTCGAGCTGGAAGACA
CTGATCCCATGGTGAATCCTCCAGACTCACCCGAGACAGAAAGTCCTCTCCAGGGCAGTCTGCACAGCGA
TGGAAGCTCCGGTGGCTCTTCAGGCAACACACATGACGATTTCGTCATGATTGACTTCAAACCCGCTTTT
TCCAAGGACGATATCCTCCCTATGGATCTGGGAACCTTCTACAGGGAGTTTCAGAATCCCCCTCAGCTCA
GTAGCCTGAGCATTGACATCGGTGCCCAGTCCATGGCTGAGGACCTCGATTCTCTGCCTGAAAAACTGGC
TGTGCACGAGAAGAACGTCAGAGAATTCGACGCATTTGTGGAGACCCTGCAGTGACGCCATTAACCTGAT
GTTCTGGGGCAAGCTTACTAGTCCTCAGTGCAGGCTGCCTATCAGAAGGTGGTGGCTGGTGTGGCCAATG
CCCTGGCTCACAAATACCACTGAGATCTTTTTCCCTCTGCCAAAAATTATGGGGACATCATGAAGCCCCT
TGAGCATCTGACTTCTGGCTAATAAAGGAAATTTATTTTCATTGCAATAGTGTGTTGGAATTTTTTGTGT
CTCTCACTCGGAAGGACATATGGGAGGGCAAATCATTTAAAACATCAGAATGAGTATTTGGTTTAGAGTT
TGGCAACATATGCCCATATGCTGGCTGCCATGAACAAAGGTTGGCTATAAAGAGGTCATCAGTATATGAA
ACAGCCCCCTGCTGTCCATTCCTTATTCCATAGAAAAGCCTTGACTTGAGGTTAGATTTTTTTTATATTT
TGTTTTGTGTTATTTTTTTCTTTAACATCCCTAAAATTTTCCTTACATGTTTTACTAGCCAGATTTTTCC
TCCTCTCCTGACTACTCCCAGTCATAGCTGTCCCTCTTCTCTTATGGAGATCCCTCGACCTGCAGCCCAA
GCTTGGCGTAATCATGGTCATAGCTGTTTCCTGTGTGAAATTGTTATCCGCTCACAATTCCACACAACAT
ACGAGCCGGAAGCATAAAGTGTAAAGCCTGGGGTGCCTAATGAGTGAGCTAACTCACATTAATTGCGTTG
CGCTCACTGCCCGCTTTCCAGTCGGGAAACCTGTCGTGCCAGCGGATCCGCATCTCAATTAGTCAGCAAC
CATAGTCCCGCCCCTAACTCCGCCCATCCCGCCCCTAACTCCGCCCAGTTCCGCCCATTCTCCGCCCCAT
GGCTGACTAATTTTTTTTATTTATGCAGAGGCCGAGGCCGCCTCGGCCTCTGAGCTATTCCAGAAGTAGT
GAGGAGGCTTTTTTGGAGGCCTAGGCTTTTGCAAAAAGCTAACTTGTTTATTGCAGCTTATAATGGTTAC
AAATAAAGCAATAGCATCACAAATTTCACAAATAAAGCATTTTTTTCACTGCATTCTAGTTGTGGTTTGT
CCAAACTCATCAATGTATCTTATCATGTCTGGATCCGCTGCATTAATGAATCGGCCAACGCGCGGGGAGA
GGCGGTTTGCGTATTGGGCGCTCTTCCGCTTCCTCGCTCACTGACTCGCTGCGCTCGGTCGTTCGGCTGC
GGCGAGCGGTATCAGCTCACTCAAAGGCGGTAATACGGTTATCCACAGAATCAGGGGATAACGCAGGAAA
GAACATGTGAGCAAAAGGCCAGCAAAAGGCCAGGAACCGTAAAAAGGCCGCGTTGCTGGCGTTTTTCCAT
AGGCTCCGCCCCCCTGACGAGCATCACAAAAATCGACGCTCAAGTCAGAGGTGGCGAAACCCGACAGGAC
TATAAAGATACCAGGCGTTTCCCCCTGGAAGCTCCCTCGTGCGCTCTCCTGTTCCGACCCTGCCGCTTAC
CGGATACCTGTCCGCCTTTCTCCCTTCGGGAAGCGTGGCGCTTTCTCATAGCTCACGCTGTAGGTATCTC
AGTTCGGTGTAGGTCGTTCGCTCCAAGCTGGGCTGTGTGCACGAACCCCCCGTTCAGCCCGACCGCTGCG
CCTTATCCGGTAACTATCGTCTTGAGTCCAACCCGGTAAGACACGACTTATCGCCACTGGCAGCAGCCAC
TGGTAACAGGATTAGCAGAGCGAGGTATGTAGGCGGTGCTACAGAGTTCTTGAAGTGGTGGCCTAACTAC
GGCTACACTAGAAGAACAGTATTTGGTATCTGCGCTCTGCTGAAGCCAGTTACCTTCGGAAAAAGAGTTG
GTAGCTCTTGATCCGGCAAACAAACCACCGCTGGTAGCGGTGGTTTTTTTGTTTGCAAGCAGCAGATTAC
GCGCAGAAAAAAAGGATCTCAAGAAGATCCTTTGATCTTTTCTACGGGGTCTGACGCTCAGTGGAACGAA
AACTCACGTTAAGGGATTTTGGTCATGAGATTATCAAAAAGGATCTTCACCTAGATCCTTTTAAATTAAA
AATGAAGTTTTAAATCAATCTAAAGTATATATGAGTAAACTTGGTCTGACAGTTACCAATGCTTAATCAG
TGAGGCACCTATCTCAGCGATCTGTCTATTTCGTTCATCCATAGTTGCCTGACTCCCCGTCGTGTAGATA
ACTACGATACGGGAGGGCTTACCATCTGGCCCCAGTGCTGCAATGATACCTCGAGAGCCACGCTCACCGG
CTCCAGATTTATCAGCAATAAACCAGCCAGCCGGAAGGGCCGAGCGCAGAAGTGGTCCTGCAACTTTATC
CGCCTCCATCCAGTCTATTAATTGTTGCCGGGAAGCTAGAGTAAGTAGTTCGCCAGTTAATAGTTTGCGC
AACGTTGTTGCCATTGCTACAGGCATCGTGGTGTCACGCTCGTCGTTTGGTATGGCTTCATTCAGCTCCG
GTTCCCAACGATCAAGGCGAGTTACATGATCCCCCATGTTGTGCAAAAAAGCGGTTAGCTCCTTCGGTCC
TCCGATCGTTGTCAGAAGTAAGTTGGCCGCAGTGTTATCACTCATGGTTATGGCAGCACTGCATAATTCT
CTTACTGTCATGCCATCCGTAAGATGCTTTTCTGTGACTGGTGAGTACTCAACCAAGTCATTCTGAGAAT
AGTGTATGCGGCGACCGAGTTGCTCTTGCCCGGCGTCAATACGGGATAATACCGCGCCACATAGCAGAAC
TTTAAAAGTGCTCATCATTGGAAAACGTTCTTCGGGGCGAAAACTCTCAAGGATCTTACCGCTGTTGAGA
TCCAGTTCGATGTAACCCACTCGTGCACCCAACTGATCTTCAGCATCTTTTACTTTCACCAGCGTTTCTG
GGTGAGCAAAAACAGGAAGGCAAAATGCCGCAAAAAAGGGAATAAGGGCGACACGGAAATGTTGAATACT
CATACTCTTCCTTTTTCAATATTATTGAAGCATTTATCAGGGTTATTGTCTCATGAGCGGATACATATTT
GAATGTATTTAGAAAAATAAACAAATAGGGGTTCCGCGCACATTTCCCCGAAAAGTGCCACCTGGGTCGA
CATTGATTATTGACTAGTTATTAATAGTAATCAATTACGGGGTCATTAGTTCATAGCCCATATATGGAGT
TCCGCGTTACATAACTTACGGTAAATGGCCCGCCTGGCTGACCGCCCAACGACCCCCGCCCATTGACGTC
AATAATGACGTATGTTCCCATAGTAACGCCAATAGGGACTTTCCATTGACGTCAATGGGTGGAGTATTTA
CGGTAAACTGCCCACTTGGCAGTACATCAAGTGTATCATATGCCAAGTACGCCCCCTATTGACGTCAATG
ACGGTAAATGGCCCGCCTGGCATTATGCCCAGTACATGACCTTATGGGACTTTCCTACTTGGCAGTACAT
CTACGTATTAGTCATCGCTATTACCATGGTC
